Addgene plasmid #112937: LSS-SGFP2_H2A
Purpose: Visualization of histones
Depositing lab: Dorus Gadella. Depositing organization: University of Amsterdam. Publication: iLID-antiGFP-nanobody is a flexible targeting strategy for recruitment to GFP-tagged proteins. Mahlandt EK, Toereppel M, Haydary T, Goedhart J. bioRxiv 2022.11.24.517828 10.1101/2022.11.24.517828.
Backbone
  Vector backbone: pEGFP-C1
  Backbone manufacturer: Clontech
  Vector type: Mammalian Expression
Growth in bacteria
  Bacterial resistance: Kanamycin, 50 μg/mL
  Growth temperature: 37°C
  Growth strain: DH5alpha
  Copy number: High Copy
Gene/Insert
  Gene/Insert name: H2A
  Species: Synthetic
  Promoter: CMV
  Tag / fusion protein: LSS-SGFP2 (N terminal on insert)
  Cloning method: Restriction Enzyme; 5′ cloning site unknown (unknown if destroyed)
Terms and licenses: Academic/Nonprofit Terms; Industry Terms: Not Available to Industry
How to cite: LSS-SGFP2_H2A was a gift from Dorus Gadella (Addgene plasmid # 112937 ; http://n2t.net/addgene:112937 ; RRID:Addgene_112937)
