[The description below was written by a language model from this plasmid's Addgene catalogue record and pLannotate feature annotations shown in this document.]
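Description:
LSS-SGFP2_H2A is a mammalian expression plasmid built on the Clontech pEGFP-C1 backbone, in which the original EGFP has been replaced by a variant of SGFP2 fused to the N terminus of histone H2A. Expression is driven by the human cytomegalovirus immediate early enhancer and promoter. The fluorescent protein reading frame is followed by a short remnant of the multiple cloning site that acts as a linker, then the H2A coding sequence and the SV40 polyadenylation signal. The catalogue lists the insert species as synthetic, while automated annotation finds the closest match to bovine histone H2A type 1. The annotation tool labels the fluorescent protein simply as SGFP2. The "LSS" prefix in the name conventionally denotes a large Stokes shift variant, but the record does not spell this out or list the mutations involved.

The plasmid is propagated in E. coli from a high-copy ColE1/pUC-type origin under kanamycin selection. The Tn5 NeoR/KanR gene sits behind tandem bacterial (bla) and SV40 early promoters and ends in an HSV TK polyadenylation signal, so the same cassette can also confer G418 resistance in transfected mammalian cells. An f1 origin is also present. The small large T antigen, ble and bGH poly(A) fragments are probably backbone remnants or annotation hits rather than functional parts. The depositor sequence and the repository's sequencing result differ by only a few nucleotides in length and share the same feature layout.

The stated purpose is visualization of histones: the fusion incorporates into nucleosomes and so labels chromatin and nuclei in living cells. The associated publication concerns optogenetic recruitment to GFP-tagged proteins through an anti-GFP nanobody, suggesting this construct may also serve as a nuclear GFP-tagged target.
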