Features (pLannotate 1.2.2; 15 found; start..end, strand, type, name):
     61..364     +  enhancer       CMV enhancer: human cytomegalovirus immediate early enhancer
    365..568     +  promoter       CMV promoter: human cytomegalovirus (CMV) immediate early promoter
    613..1329    +  CDS            SGFP2: strongly enhanced green fluorescent protein (Kremers et al., 2007) mammalian codon-optimized
   1331..1362    +  misc_feature   MCS (fragment): multiple cloning site
   1363..1752    +  CDS            H2A1_BOVIN (sequence partly withheld): Experimental evidence at protein level: Swiss-Prot protein existence level 1. Core component of nucleosome. Nucleosomes wrap and compact DNA into chromatin, limiting DNA accessibility to the cellular machineries which require DNA as a template. Histones thereby play a central role in transcription regulation, DNA repair, DNA replication and chromosomal stability. DNA accessibility is regulated via a complex set of post-translational modifications of histones, also called histone code, and nucleosome remodeling. From Bos taurus (Bovine).
   1777..1861    +  CDS            large T antigen (fragment): large T antigen from SV40 (simian virus 40)
   1884..2005    +  polyA_signal   SV40 poly(A) signal: SV40 polyadenylation signal
   2039..2467    -  rep_origin     f1 ori (sequence partly withheld): f1 bacteriophage origin of replication; arrow indicates direction of (+) strand synthesis
   2494..2598    +  promoter       AmpR promoter: bla
   2600..2957    +  promoter       SV40 promoter: SV40 enhancer and early promoter
   2992..3786    +  CDS            NeoR/KanR: aminoglycoside phosphotransferase from Tn5; aph(3')-II (or nptII); confers resistance to neomycin, kanamycin, and G418 (Geneticin®)
   3807..3959    +  CDS            ble (fragment): BLE_KLEPN - Experimental evidence at protein level: Swiss-Prot protein existence level 1. Binding protein with a strong affinity to the bleomycin family of antibiotics. Binds to CL990; an antimitotic-antibiotic compound. From Klebsiella pneumoniae.
   4018..4065    +  polyA_signal   HSV TK poly(A) signal: herpes simplex virus thymidine kinase polyadenylation signal (Cole and Stacy, 1985)
   4156..4172    -  polyA_signal   bGH poly(A) signal (fragment): bovine growth hormone polyadenylation signal
   4394..4982    +  rep_origin     ori: high-copy-number ColE1/pMB1/pBR322/pUC origin of replication
>Addgene plasmid #112937 | LSS-SGFP2_H2A | depositor full sequence | sequence record 213013 | Full Sequence
TAGTTATTAATAGTAATCAATTACGGGGTCATTAGTTCATAGCCCATATATGGAGTTCCGCGTTACATAA
CTTACGGTAAATGGCCCGCCTGGCTGACCGCCCAACGACCCCCGCCCATTGACGTCAATAATGACGTATG
TTCCCATAGTAACGCCAATAGGGACTTTCCATTGACGTCAATGGGTGGAGTATTTACGGTAAACTGCCCA
CTTGGCAGTACATCAAGTGTATCATATGCCAAGTACGCCCCCTATTGACGTCAATGACGGTAAATGGCCC
GCCTGGCATTATGCCCAGTACATGACCTTATGGGACTTTCCTACTTGGCAGTACATCTACGTATTAGTCA
TCGCTATTACCATGGTGATGCGGTTTTGGCAGTACATCAATGGGCGTGGATAGCGGTTTGACTCACGGGG
ATTTCCAAGTCTCCACCCCATTGACGTCAATGGGAGTTTGTTTTGGCACCAAAATCAACGGGACTTTCCA
AAATGTCGTAACAACTCCGCCCCATTGACGCAAATGGGCGGTAGGCGTGTACGGTGGGAGGTCTATATAA
GCAGAGCTGGTTTAGTGAACCGTCAGATCCGCTAGCGCTACCGGTCGCCACCATGGTGAGCAAGGGCGAG
GAGCTGTTCACCGGGGTGGTGCCCATCCTGGTCGAGCTGGACGGCGACGTAAACGGCCACAAGTTCAGCG
TGTCCGGCGAGGGCGAGGGCGATGCCACCTACGGCAAGCTGACCCTGAAGTTCATCTGCACCACCGGCAA
GCTGCCCGTGCCCTGGCCCACCCTCGTGACCACCCTGAGCTACGGCGTGCAGTGCTTCGCCCGCTACCCC
GACCACATGAAGCAGCACGACTTCTTCAAGTCCGCCATGCCCGAAGGCTACGTCCAGGAGCGCACCATCT
TCTTCAAGGACGACGGCAACTACAAGACCCGCGCCGAGGTGAAGTTCGAGGGCGACACCCTGGTGAACCG
CATCGAGCTGAAGGGCATCGACTTCAAGGAGGACGGCAACATCCTGGGGCACAAGCTGGAGTACAACTAC
AACAGCCACAACGTCTATATCACCGCCGACAAGCAGAAGAACGGCATCAAGGCCAACTTCAAGATCCGCC
ACAACATCGAGGACGGCGGCGTGCAGCTCGCCGACCACTACCAGCAGAACACCCCCATCGGCGACGGCCC
CGTGCTGCTGCCCGACAACCACTACCTGAGCATCCAGTCCAAGCTGAGCAAAGACCCCAACGAGAAGCGC
GATCACATGGTCCTGCTGGAGTTCGTGACCGCCGCCGGGATCACTCTCGGCATGGACGAGCTGTACAAGT
ACTCAGATCTCGAGCTCAAGCTTCGAATTCTGATG
[387 nt withheld, positions 1366-1752]
CGGGATCCACCGGATCTAGATAACTGATCATAATCAGCCATACCACATTTGTAGAGGTTTTACTTGCTTT
AAAAAACCTCCCACACCTCCCCCTGAACCTGAAACATAAAATGAATGCAATTGTTGTTGTTAACTTGTTT
ATTGCAGCTTATAATGGTTACAAATAAAGCAATAGCATCACAAATTTCACAAATAAAGCATTTTTTTCAC
TGCATTCTAGTTGTGGTTTGTCCAAACTCATCAATGTATCTTAACGCGTAAATTGTAAGCGTTAATATTT
TGTTAAAATTCGCGTTAAATTTTTGTTAAATCAGCTCATTTTTTAACCAATAGGCCGAAATCGGCAAAAT
CCCTTATAAATCAAAAGAATAGACCGAGATAGGGT
[37 nt withheld, positions 2138-2174]
AAAGAACGTGGACTCCAACGTCAAAGG
[49 nt withheld, positions 2202-2250]
T
[91 nt withheld, positions 2252-2342]
G
[124 nt withheld, positions 2344-2467]
CAGGTGGCACTTTTCGGGGAAATGTGCGCGGAACCCCTATTTGTTTATTTTTCTAAATACATTCAAATAT
GTATCCGCTCATGAGACAATAACCCTGATAAATGCTTCAATAATATTGAAAAAGGAAGAGTCCTGAGGCG
GAAAGAACCAGCTGTGGAATGTGTGTCAGTTAGGGTGTGGAAAGTCCCCAGGCTCCCCAGCAGGCAGAAG
TATGCAAAGCATGCATCTCAATTAGTCAGCAACCAGGTGTGGAAAGTCCCCAGGCTCCCCAGCAGGCAGA
AGTATGCAAAGCATGCATCTCAATTAGTCAGCAACCATAGTCCCGCCCCTAACTCCGCCCATCCCGCCCC
TAACTCCGCCCAGTTCCGCCCATTCTCCGCCCCATGGCTGACTAATTTTTTTTATTTATGCAGAGGCCGA
GGCCGCCTCGGCCTCTGAGCTATTCCAGAAGTAGTGAGGAGGCTTTTTTGGAGGCCTAGGCTTTTGCAAA
GATCGATCAAGAGACAGGATGAGGATCGTTTCGCATGATTGAACAAGATGGATTGCACGCAGGTTCTCCG
GCCGCTTGGGTGGAGAGGCTATTCGGCTATGACTGGGCACAACAGACAATCGGCTGCTCTGATGCCGCCG
TGTTCCGGCTGTCAGCGCAGGGGCGCCCGGTTCTTTTTGTCAAGACCGACCTGTCCGGTGCCCTGAATGA
ACTGCAAGACGAGGCAGCGCGGCTATCGTGGCTGGCCACGACGGGCGTTCCTTGCGCAGCTGTGCTCGAC
GTTGTCACTGAAGCGGGAAGGGACTGGCTGCTATTGGGCGAAGTGCCGGGGCAGGATCTCCTGTCATCTC
ACCTTGCTCCTGCCGAGAAAGTATCCATCATGGCTGATGCAATGCGGCGGCTGCATACGCTTGATCCGGC
TACCTGCCCATTCGACCACCAAGCGAAACATCGCATCGAGCGAGCACGTACTCGGATGGAAGCCGGTCTT
GTCGATCAGGATGATCTGGACGAAGAGCATCAGGGGCTCGCGCCAGCCGAACTGTTCGCCAGGCTCAAGG
CGAGCATGCCCGACGGCGAGGATCTCGTCGTGACCCATGGCGATGCCTGCTTGCCGAATATCATGGTGGA
AAATGGCCGCTTTTCTGGATTCATCGACTGTGGCCGGCTGGGTGTGGCGGACCGCTATCAGGACATAGCG
TTGGCTACCCGTGATATTGCTGAAGAGCTTGGCGGCGAATGGGCTGACCGCTTCCTCGTGCTTTACGGTA
TCGCCGCTCCCGATTCGCAGCGCATCGCCTTCTATCGCCTTCTTGACGAGTTCTTCTGAGCGGGACTCTG
GGGTTCGAAATGACCGACCAAGCGACGCCCAACCTGCCATCACGAGATTTCGATTCCACCGCCGCCTTCT
ATGAAAGGTTGGGCTTCGGAATCGTTTTCCGGGACGCCGGCTGGATGATCCTCCAGCGCGGGGATCTCAT
GCTGGAGTTCTTCGCCCACCCTAGGGGGAGGCTAACTGAAACACGGAAGGAGACAATACCGGAAGGAACC
CGCGCTATGACGGCAATAAAAAGACAGAATAAAACGCACGGTGTTGGGTCGTTTGTTCATAAACGCGGGG
TTCGGTCCCAGGGCTGGCACTCTGTCGATACCCCACCGAGACCCCATTGGGGCCAATACGCCCGCGTTTC
TTCCTTTTCCCCACCCCACCCCCCAAGTTCGGGTGAAGGCCCAGGGCTCGCAGCCAACGTCGGGGCGGCA
GGCCCTGCCATAGCCTCAGGTTACTCATATATACTTTAGATTGATTTAAAACTTCATTTTTAATTTAAAA
GGATCTAGGTGAAGATCCTTTTTGATAATCTCATGACCAAAATCCCTTAACGTGAGTTTTCGTTCCACTG
AGCGTCAGACCCCGTAGAAAAGATCAAAGGATCTTCTTGAGATCCTTTTTTTCTGCGCGTAATCTGCTGC
TTGCAAACAAAAAAACCACCGCTACCAGCGGTGGTTTGTTTGCCGGATCAAGAGCTACCAACTCTTTTTC
CGAAGGTAACTGGCTTCAGCAGAGCGCAGATACCAAATACTGTCCTTCTAGTGTAGCCGTAGTTAGGCCA
CCACTTCAAGAACTCTGTAGCACCGCCTACATACCTCGCTCTGCTAATCCTGTTACCAGTGGCTGCTGCC
AGTGGCGATAAGTCGTGTCTTACCGGGTTGGACTCAAGACGATAGTTACCGGATAAGGCGCAGCGGTCGG
GCTGAACGGGGGGTTCGTGCACACAGCCCAGCTTGGAGCGAACGACCTACACCGAACTGAGATACCTACA
GCGTGAGCTATGAGAAAGCGCCACGCTTCCCGAAGGGAGAAAGGCGGACAGGTATCCGGTAAGCGGCAGG
GTCGGAACAGGAGAGCGCACGAGGGAGCTTCCAGGGGGAAACGCCTGGTATCTTTATAGTCCTGTCGGGT
TTCGCCACCTCTGACTTGAGCGTCGATTTTTGTGATGCTCGTCAGGGGGGCGGAGCCTATGGAAAAACGC
CAGCAACGCGGCCTTTTTACGGTTCCTGGCCTTTTGCTGGCCTTTTGCTCACATGTTCTTTCCTGCGTTA
TCCCCTGATTCTGTGGATAACCGTATTACCGCCATGCAT
