Features (pLannotate 1.2.2; 14 found; start..end, strand, type, name):
     61..364     +  enhancer       CMV enhancer: human cytomegalovirus immediate early enhancer
    365..568     +  promoter       CMV promoter: human cytomegalovirus (CMV) immediate early promoter
    613..1329    +  CDS            SGFP2: strongly enhanced green fluorescent protein (Kremers et al., 2007) mammalian codon-optimized
   1331..1362    +  misc_feature   MCS (fragment): multiple cloning site
   1363..1752    +  CDS            H2A1_BOVIN (sequence partly withheld): Experimental evidence at protein level: Swiss-Prot protein existence level 1. Core component of nucleosome. Nucleosomes wrap and compact DNA into chromatin, limiting DNA accessibility to the cellular machineries which require DNA as a template. Histones thereby play a central role in transcription regulation, DNA repair, DNA replication and chromosomal stability. DNA accessibility is regulated via a complex set of post-translational modifications of histones, also called histone code, and nucleosome remodeling. From Bos taurus (Bovine).
   1777..1861    +  CDS            large T antigen (fragment): large T antigen from SV40 (simian virus 40)
   1884..2005    +  polyA_signal   SV40 poly(A) signal: SV40 polyadenylation signal
   2039..2467    -  rep_origin     f1 ori (sequence partly withheld): f1 bacteriophage origin of replication; arrow indicates direction of (+) strand synthesis
   2494..2598    +  promoter       AmpR promoter: bla
   2600..2957    +  promoter       SV40 promoter: SV40 enhancer and early promoter
   2992..3786    +  CDS            NeoR/KanR: aminoglycoside phosphotransferase from Tn5; aph(3')-II (or nptII); confers resistance to neomycin, kanamycin, and G418 (Geneticin®)
   3807..3959    +  CDS            ble (fragment): BLE_KLEPN - Experimental evidence at protein level: Swiss-Prot protein existence level 1. Binding protein with a strong affinity to the bleomycin family of antibiotics. Binds to CL990; an antimitotic-antibiotic compound. From Klebsiella pneumoniae.
   4018..4065    +  polyA_signal   HSV TK poly(A) signal: herpes simplex virus thymidine kinase polyadenylation signal (Cole and Stacy, 1985)
   4388..4976    +  rep_origin     ori: high-copy-number ColE1/pMB1/pBR322/pUC origin of replication
>Addgene plasmid #112937 | LSS-SGFP2_H2A | addgene full sequence | sequence record 223513 | Addgene NGS Result
TAGTTATTAATAGTAATCAATTACGGGGTCATTAGTTCATAGCCCATATATGGAGTTCCGCGTTACATAA
CTTACGGTAAATGGCCCGCCTGGCTGACCGCCCAACGACCCCCGCCCATTGACGTCAATAATGACGTATG
TTCCCATAGTAACGCCAATAGGGACTTTCCATTGACGTCAATGGGTGGAGTATTTACGGTAAACTGCCCA
CTTGGCAGTACATCAAGTGTATCATATGCCAAGTACGCCCCCTATTGACGTCAATGACGGTAAATGGCCC
GCCTGGCATTATGCCCAGTACATGACCTTATGGGACTTTCCTACTTGGCAGTACATCTACGTATTAGTCA
TCGCTATTACCATGGTGATGCGGTTTTGGCAGTACATCAATGGGCGTGGATAGCGGTTTGACTCACGGGG
ATTTCCAAGTCTCCACCCCATTGACGTCAATGGGAGTTTGTTTTGGCACCAAAATCAACGGGACTTTCCA
AAATGTCGTAACAACTCCGCCCCATTGACGCAAATGGGCGGTAGGCGTGTACGGTGGGAGGTCTATATAA
GCAGAGCTGGTTTAGTGAACCGTCAGATCCGCTAGCGCTACCGGTCGCCACCATGGTGAGCAAGGGCGAG
GAGCTGTTCACCGGGGTGGTGCCCATCCTGGTCGAGCTGGACGGCGACGTAAACGGCCACAAGTTCAGCG
TGTCCGGCGAGGGCGAGGGCGATGCCACCTACGGCAAGCTGACCCTGAAGTTCATCTGCACCACCGGCAA
GCTGCCCGTGCCCTGGCCCACCCTCGTGACCACCCTGAGCTACGGCGTGCAGTGCTTCGCCCGCTACCCC
GACCACATGAAGCAGCACGACTTCTTCAAGTCCGCCATGCCCGAAGGCTACGTCCAGGAGCGCACCATCT
TCTTCAAGGACGACGGCAACTACAAGACCCGCGCCGAGGTGAAGTTCGAGGGCGACACCCTGGTGAACCG
CATCGAGCTGAAGGGCATCGACTTCAAGGAGGACGGCAACATCCTGGGGCACAAGCTGGAGTACAACTAC
AACAGCCACAACGTCTATATCACCGCCGACAAGCAGAAGAACGGCATCAAGGCCAACTTCAAGATCCGCC
ACAACATCGAGGACGGCGGCGTGCAGCTCGCCGACCACTACCAGCAGAACACCCCCATCGGCGACGGCCC
CGTGCTGCTGCCCGACAACCACTACCTGAGCATCCAGTCCAAGCTGAGCAAAGACCCCAACGAGAAGCGC
GATCACATGGTCCTGCTGGAGTTCGTGACCGCCGCCGGGATCACTCTCGGCATGGACGAGCTGTACAAGT
ACTCAGATCTCGAGCTCAAGCTTCGAATTCTGATG
[387 nt withheld, positions 1366-1752]
CGGGATCCACCGGATCTAGATAACTGATCATAATCAGCCATACCACATTTGTAGAGGTTTTACTTGCTTT
AAAAAACCTCCCACACCTCCCCCTGAACCTGAAACATAAAATGAATGCAATTGTTGTTGTTAACTTGTTT
ATTGCAGCTTATAATGGTTACAAATAAAGCAATAGCATCACAAATTTCACAAATAAAGCATTTTTTTCAC
TGCATTCTAGTTGTGGTTTGTCCAAACTCATCAATGTATCTTAACGCGTAAATTGTAAGCGTTAATATTT
TGTTAAAATTCGCGTTAAATTTTTGTTAAATCAGCTCATTTTTTAACCAATAGGCCGAAATCGGCAAAAT
CCCTTATAAATCAAAAGAATAGACCGAGATAGGGT
[37 nt withheld, positions 2138-2174]
AAAGAACGTGGACTCCAACGTCAAAGG
[49 nt withheld, positions 2202-2250]
T
[91 nt withheld, positions 2252-2342]
G
[124 nt withheld, positions 2344-2467]
CAGGTGGCACTTTTCGGGGAAATGTGCGCGGAACCCCTATTTGTTTATTTTTCTAAATACATTCAAATAT
GTATCCGCTCATGAGACAATAACCCTGATAAATGCTTCAATAATATTGAAAAAGGAAGAGTCCTGAGGCG
GAAAGAACCAGCTGTGGAATGTGTGTCAGTTAGGGTGTGGAAAGTCCCCAGGCTCCCCAGCAGGCAGAAG
TATGCAAAGCATGCATCTCAATTAGTCAGCAACCAGGTGTGGAAAGTCCCCAGGCTCCCCAGCAGGCAGA
AGTATGCAAAGCATGCATCTCAATTAGTCAGCAACCATAGTCCCGCCCCTAACTCCGCCCATCCCGCCCC
TAACTCCGCCCAGTTCCGCCCATTCTCCGCCCCATGGCTGACTAATTTTTTTTATTTATGCAGAGGCCGA
GGCCGCCTCGGCCTCTGAGCTATTCCAGAAGTAGTGAGGAGGCTTTTTTGGAGGCCTAGGCTTTTGCAAA
GATCGATCAAGAGACAGGATGAGGATCGTTTCGCATGATTGAACAAGATGGATTGCACGCAGGTTCTCCG
GCCGCTTGGGTGGAGAGGCTATTCGGCTATGACTGGGCACAACAGACAATCGGCTGCTCTGATGCCGCCG
TGTTCCGGCTGTCAGCGCAGGGGCGCCCGGTTCTTTTTGTCAAGACCGACCTGTCCGGTGCCCTGAATGA
ACTGCAAGACGAGGCAGCGCGGCTATCGTGGCTGGCCACGACGGGCGTTCCTTGCGCAGCTGTGCTCGAC
GTTGTCACTGAAGCGGGAAGGGACTGGCTGCTATTGGGCGAAGTGCCGGGGCAGGATCTCCTGTCATCTC
ACCTTGCTCCTGCCGAGAAAGTATCCATCATGGCTGATGCAATGCGGCGGCTGCATACGCTTGATCCGGC
TACCTGCCCATTCGACCACCAAGCGAAACATCGCATCGAGCGAGCACGTACTCGGATGGAAGCCGGTCTT
GTCGATCAGGATGATCTGGACGAAGAGCATCAGGGGCTCGCGCCAGCCGAACTGTTCGCCAGGCTCAAGG
CGAGCATGCCCGACGGCGAGGATCTCGTCGTGACCCATGGCGATGCCTGCTTGCCGAATATCATGGTGGA
AAATGGCCGCTTTTCTGGATTCATCGACTGTGGCCGGCTGGGTGTGGCGGACCGCTATCAGGACATAGCG
TTGGCTACCCGTGATATTGCTGAAGAGCTTGGCGGCGAATGGGCTGACCGCTTCCTCGTGCTTTACGGTA
TCGCCGCTCCCGATTCGCAGCGCATCGCCTTCTATCGCCTTCTTGACGAGTTCTTCTGAGCGGGACTCTG
GGGTTCGAAATGACCGACCAAGCGACGCCCAACCTGCCATCACGAGATTTCGATTCCACCGCCGCCTTCT
ATGAAAGGTTGGGCTTCGGAATCGTTTTCCGGGACGCCGGCTGGATGATCCTCCAGCGCGGGGATCTCAT
GCTGGAGTTCTTCGCCCACCCTAGGGGGAGGCTAACTGAAACACGGAAGGAGACAATACCGGAAGGAACC
CGCGCTATGACGGCAATAAAAAGACAGAATAAAACGCACGGTGTTGGGTCGTTTGTTCATAAACGCGGGG
TTCGGTCCCAGGGCTGGCACTCTGTCGATACCCCACCGAGACCCCATTGGGGCCAATACGCCCGCGTTTC
TTCCTTTTCCCACCCCCCAAGTTCGGGTGAAGGCCCAGGGCTCGCAGCCAACGTCGGGGCGGCAGGCCCT
GCCATAGCCTCAGGTTACTCATATATACTTTAGATTGATTTAAAACTTCATTTTTAATTTAAAAGGATCT
AGGTGAAGATCCTTTTTGATAATCTCATGACCAAAATCCCTTAACGTGAGTTTTCGTTCCACTGAGCGTC
AGACCCCGTAGAAAAGATCAAAGGATCTTCTTGAGATCCTTTTTTTCTGCGCGTAATCTGCTGCTTGCAA
ACAAAAAAACCACCGCTACCAGCGGTGGTTTGTTTGCCGGATCAAGAGCTACCAACTCTTTTTCCGAAGG
TAACTGGCTTCAGCAGAGCGCAGATACCAAATACTGTTCTTCTAGTGTAGCCGTAGTTAGGCCACCACTT
CAAGAACTCTGTAGCACCGCCTACATACCTCGCTCTGCTAATCCTGTTACCAGTGGCTGCTGCCAGTGGC
GATAAGTCGTGTCTTACCGGGTTGGACTCAAGACGATAGTTACCGGATAAGGCGCAGCGGTCGGGCTGAA
CGGGGGGTTCGTGCACACAGCCCAGCTTGGAGCGAACGACCTACACCGAACTGAGATACCTACAGCGTGA
GCTATGAGAAAGCGCCACGCTTCCCGAAGGGAGAAAGGCGGACAGGTATCCGGTAAGCGGCAGGGTCGGA
ACAGGAGAGCGCACGAGGGAGCTTCCAGGGGGAAACGCCTGGTATCTTTATAGTCCTGTCGGGTTTCGCC
ACCTCTGACTTGAGCGTCGATTTTTGTGATGCTCGTCAGGGGGGCGGAGCCTATGGAAAAACGCCAGCAA
CGCGGCCTTTTTACGGTTCCTGGCCTTTTGCTGGCCTTTTGCTCACATGTTCTTTCCTGCGTTATCCCCT
GATTCTGTGGATAACCGTATTACCGCCATGCAT
